Addgene plasmid #149519: pJJiaDEST-APEX2-GAL8
Purpose: Express APEX2-Galectin-8 in mammalian cells
Depositing lab: Vojo Deretic. Publication: Galectins Control mTOR in Response to Endomembrane Damage. Jia J, Abudu YP, Claude-Taupin A, Gu Y, Kumar S, Choi SW, Peters R, Mudd MH, Allers L, Salemi M, Phinney B, Johansen T, Deretic V. Mol Cell. 2018 Apr 5;70(1):120-135.e8. doi: 10.1016/j.molcel.2018.03.009. PubMed 29625033.
Backbone
  Vector backbone: pJJiaDEST-APEX2
  Vector type: Mammalian Expression
Growth in bacteria
  Bacterial resistance: Ampicillin, 100 μg/mL
  Growth temperature: 37°C
  Growth strain: DH5alpha
  Copy number: High Copy
Gene/Insert
  Gene/Insert name: LGALS8 (alt name: galectin-8; gal8)
  Species: H. sapiens (human)
  Insert size (bp): 1080
  GenBank ID: NP_006490.3
  Entrez Gene: LGALS8 (a.k.a. Gal-8, PCTA-1, PCTA1, Po66-CBP)
  Promoter: CMV
  Tag / fusion protein: APEX2 (N terminal on insert)
  Cloning method: Gateway Cloning
  Sequencing primers: 5′ CMV; 3′ BGHR
Terms and licenses: Academic/Nonprofit Terms; Industry Terms: Not Available to Industry
How to cite: pJJiaDEST-APEX2-GAL8 was a gift from Vojo Deretic (Addgene plasmid # 149519 ; http://n2t.net/addgene:149519 ; RRID:Addgene_149519)
