[The description below was written by a language model from this plasmid's Addgene catalogue record and pLannotate feature annotations shown in this document.]
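Description:
pJJiaDEST-APEX2-GAL8 is a mammalian expression plasmid of about 7.3 kb that produces human galectin-8 (LGALS8) fused at its N terminus to the engineered peroxidase APEX2. It was made by Gateway recombination into the pJJiaDEST-APEX2 destination backbone, so the galectin-8 coding sequence of roughly 1.1 kb sits between attB1 and attB2 sites. In bacteria the plasmid replicates from a high-copy ColE1/pUC-type origin and is selected with ampicillin through the β-lactamase gene. An f1 origin and remnants of lac regulatory sequence are also annotated in the backbone.

Expression is driven by the CMV immediate-early enhancer and promoter and terminated by the bovine growth hormone polyadenylation signal. T7 and SP6 phage promoters flank the cassette. According to the feature annotation, the reading frame upstream of the insert begins with a short FLAG-type epitope fragment, followed by APEX2 and then a nuclear export signal derived from HIV Rev, which would favour cytoplasmic localisation of the fusion, before running through attB1 into LGALS8. A separate SV40 promoter–neo–SV40 poly(A) cassette provides a neomycin-resistance marker that could be used for G418 selection of stably transfected mammalian cells. The short HIV-1 LTR and ble fragments called by the annotation software appear to be incidental partial matches rather than functional elements.

APEX2 is a soybean ascorbate peroxidase derivative used for proximity biotinylation proteomics and as an electron microscopy tag. Galectin-8 is a β-galactoside-binding lectin that senses damaged endomembranes by recognising exposed lumenal glycans. The fusion is therefore suited to labelling and identifying proteins near galectin-8 in living cells, consistent with the associated work on galectin control of mTOR after endomembrane damage.
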