Features (pLannotate 1.2.2; 26 found; start..end, strand, type, name):
     28..80      -  misc_feature   bom (fragment): basis of mobility region from pBR322
    235..614     +  enhancer       CMV enhancer: human cytomegalovirus immediate early enhancer
    615..818     +  promoter       CMV promoter: human cytomegalovirus (CMV) immediate early promoter
    814..847     +  LTR            5' LTR (truncated) (fragment): truncated 5' long terminal repeat (LTR) from HIV-1
    863..881     +  promoter       T7 promoter: promoter for bacteriophage T7 RNA polymerase
    913..936     +  CDS            3xFLAG (fragment): three tandem FLAG® epitope tags
    933..1680    +  CDS            APEX2 (fragment): soybean ascorbate peroxidase, engineered to serve as a monomeric tag for electron microscopy and live-cell proteomics (Lam et al., 2015) more active than the original APEX due to the A134P mutation
   1687..1713    +  CDS            NES: nuclear export signal from the HIV Rev protein (Fischer et al., 1995)
   1726..1750    +  protein_bind   attB1: mutant version of attB; recombination site for the Gateway® BP reaction BP Clonase™
   1753..2823    +  CDS            LGALS8: LEG8_HUMAN - Experimental evidence at protein level: Swiss-Prot protein existence level 1. Beta-galactoside-binding lectin that acts as a sensor of membrane damage caused by infection and restricts the proliferation of infecting pathogens by targeting them for autophagy (PubMed:22246324, PubMed:28077878). Detects membrane rupture by binding beta-galactoside ligands located on the lumenal side of the endosome membrane; these ligands becoming exposed to the cytoplasm following rupture (PubMed:22246324, PubMed:28077878). Restricts infection by initiating autophagy via interaction with CALCOCO2/ND
   2831..2855    -  protein_bind   attB2: mutant version of attB; recombination site for the Gateway® BP reaction BP Clonase™
   2886..2904    -  promoter       SP6 promoter: promoter for bacteriophage SP6 RNA polymerase
   2930..3154    +  polyA_signal   bGH poly(A) signal: bovine growth hormone polyadenylation signal
   3158..3179    +  promoter       SV40 promoter (fragment): SV40 enhancer and early promoter
   3200..3628    +  rep_origin     f1 ori (sequence partly withheld): f1 bacteriophage origin of replication; arrow indicates direction of (+) strand synthesis
   3642..3971    +  promoter       SV40 promoter: SV40 enhancer and early promoter
   4038..4829    +  CDS            neo: KKA2_KLEPN - Also known as kan, nptII. Experimental evidence at protein level: Swiss-Prot protein existence level 1. Resistance to kanamycin, neomycin, paromomycin, ribostamycin, butirosin and gentamicin B. From Klebsiella pneumoniae.
   4853..5011    +  CDS            ble (fragment): BLE_KLEPN - Experimental evidence at protein level: Swiss-Prot protein existence level 1. Binding protein with a strong affinity to the bleomycin family of antibiotics. Binds to CL990; an antimitotic-antibiotic compound. From Klebsiella pneumoniae.
   5006..5127    +  polyA_signal   SV40 poly(A) signal: SV40 polyadenylation signal
   5200..5216    -  protein_bind   lac operator: The lac repressor binds to the lac operator to inhibit transcription in E. coli. This inhibition can be relieved by adding lactose or isopropyl-β-D-thiogalactopyranoside (IPTG). lac repressor encoded by lacI
   5224..5254    -  promoter       lac promoter: promoter for the E. coli lac operon
   5269..5290    -  protein_bind   CAP binding site: CAP binding activates transcription in the presence of cAMP. E. coli catabolite activator protein
   5303..5395    -  CDS            lacI (fragment): lac repressor; lacI; The lac repressor binds to the lac operator to inhibit transcription in E. coli. This inhibition can be relieved by adding lactose or isopropyl-β-D-thiogalactopyranoside (IPTG).
   5578..6166    -  rep_origin     ori: high-copy-number ColE1/pMB1/pBR322/pUC origin of replication
   6337..7197    -  CDS            AmpR: β-lactamase; bla; confers resistance to ampicillin, carbenicillin, and related antibiotics
   7198..7302    -  promoter       AmpR promoter: bla
>Addgene plasmid #149519 | pJJiaDEST-APEX2-GAL8 | addgene full sequence | sequence record 308104 | Addgene NGS Result
GACGGATCGGGAGATCTCCCGATCCCCTATGGTGCACTCTCAGTACAATCTGCTCTGATGCCGCATAGTT
AAGCCAGTATCTGCTCCCTGCTTGTGTGTTGGAGGTCGCTGAGTAGTGCGCGAGCAAAATTTAAGCTACA
ACAAGGCAAGGCTTGACCGACAATTGCATGAAGAATCTGCTTAGGGTTAGGCGTTTTGCGCTGCTTCGCG
ATGTACGGGCCAGATATACGCGTTGACATTGATTATTGACTAGTTATTAATAGTAATCAATTACGGGGTC
ATTAGTTCATAGCCCATATATGGAGTTCCGCGTTACATAACTTACGGTAAATGGCCCGCCTGGCTGACCG
CCCAACGACCCCCGCCCATTGACGTCAATAATGACGTATGTTCCCATAGTAACGCCAATAGGGACTTTCC
ATTGACGTCAATGGGTGGAGTATTTACGGTAAACTGCCCACTTGGCAGTACATCAAGTGTATCATATGCC
AAGTACGCCCCCTATTGACGTCAATGACGGTAAATGGCCCGCCTGGCATTATGCCCAGTACATGACCTTA
TGGGACTTTCCTACTTGGCAGTACATCTACGTATTAGTCATCGCTATTACCATGGTGATGCGGTTTTGGC
AGTACATCAATGGGCGTGGATAGCGGTTTGACTCACGGGGATTTCCAAGTCTCCACCCCATTGACGTCAA
TGGGAGTTTGTTTTGGCACCAAAATCAACGGGACTTTCCAAAATGTCGTAACAACTCCGCCCCATTGACG
CAAATGGGCGGTAGGCGTGTACGGTGGGAGGTCTATATAAGCAGAGCTCTCTGGCTAACTAGAGAACCCA
CTGCTTACTGGCTTATCGAAATTAATACGACTCACTATAGGGAGACCCAAGCTTGCGGCCGCCACCATGG
ACTACAAGGATGACGACGATAAGGGAAAGTCTTACCCAACTGTGAGTGCTGATTACCAGGACGCCGTTGA
GAAGGCGAAGAAGAAGCTCAGAGGCTTCATCGCTGAGAAGAGATGCGCTCCTCTAATGCTCCGTTTGGCA
TTCCACTCTGCTGGAACCTTTGACAAGGGCACGAAGACCGGTGGACCCTTCGGAACCATCAAGCACCCTG
CCGAACTGGCTCACAGCGCTAACAACGGTCTTGACATCGCTGTTAGGCTTTTGGAGCCACTCAAGGCGGA
GTTCCCTATTTTGAGCTACGCCGATTTCTACCAGTTGGCTGGCGTTGTTGCCGTTGAGGTCACGGGTGGA
CCTAAGGTTCCATTCCACCCTGGAAGAGAGGACAAGCCTGAGCCACCACCAGAGGGTCGCTTGCCCGATC
CCACTAAGGGTTCTGACCATTTGAGAGATGTGTTTGGCAAAGCTATGGGGCTTACTGACCAAGATATCGT
TGCTCTATCTGGGGGTCACACTATTGGAGCTGCACACAAGGAGCGTTCTGGATTTGAGGGTCCCTGGACC
TCTAATCCTCTTATTTTCGACAACTCATACTTCACGGAGTTGTTGAGTGGTGAGAAGGAAGGTCTCCTTC
AGCTACCTTCTGACAAGGCTCTTTTGTCTGACCCTGTATTCCGCCCTCTCGTTGACAAATATGCAGCGGA
CGAAGATGCCTTCTTTGCTGATTACGCTGAGGCTCACCAAAAGCTTTCCGAGCTTGGGTTTGCTGATGCC
CTGCAGCTGCCTCCCCTGGAGCGCCTGACCCTGGACCTCGAATCAACAAGTTTGTACAAAAAAGCAGGCT
TCTTGTCCTTAAACAACCTACAGAATATCATCTATAACCCGGTAATCCCGTTTGTTGGCACCATTCCTGA
TCAGCTGGATCCTGGAACTTTGATTGTGATACGTGGGCATGTTCCTAGTGACGCAGACAGATTCCAGGTG
GATCTGCAGAATGGCAGCAGCATGAAACCTCGAGCCGATGTGGCCTTTCATTTCAATCCTCGTTTCAAAA
GGGCCGGCTGCATTGTTTGCAATACTTTGATAAATGAAAAATGGGGACGGGAAGAGATCACCTATGACAC
GCCTTTCAAAAGAGAAAAGTCTTTTGAGATCGTGATTATGGTGCTGAAGGACAAATTCCAGGTGGCTGTA
AATGGAAAACATACTCTGCTCTATGGCCACAGGATCGGCCCAGAGAAAATAGACACTCTGGGCATTTATG
GCAAAGTGAATATTCACTCAATTGGTTTTAGCTTCAGCTCGGACTTACAAAGTACCCAAGCATCTAGTCT
GGAACTGACAGAGATAAGTAGAGAAAATGTTCCAAAGTCTGGCACGCCCCAGCTTCCTAGTAATAGAGGA
GGAGACATTTCTAAAATCGCACCCAGAACTGTCTACACCAAGAGCAAAGATTCGACTGTCAATCACACTT
TGACTTGCACCAAAATACCACCTATGAACTATGTGTCAAAGAGGCTGCCATTCGCTGCAAGGTTGAACAC
CCCCATGGGCCCTGGACGAACTGTCGTCGTTAAAGGAGAAGTGAATGCAAATGCCAAAAGCTTTAATGTT
GACCTACTAGCAGGAAAATCAAAGGATATTGCTCTACACTTGAACCCACGCCTGAATATTAAAGCATTTG
TAAGAAATTCTTTTCTTCAGGAGTCCTGGGGAGAAGAAGAGAGAAATATTACCTCTTTCCCATTTAGTCC
TGGGATGTACTTTGAGATGATAATTTATTGTGATGTTAGAGAATTCAAGGTTGCAGTAAATGGCGTACAC
AGCCTGGAGTACAAACACAGATTTAAAGAGCTCAGCAGTATTGACACGCTGGAAATTAATGGAGACATCC
ACTTACTGGAAGTAAGGAGCTGGTAGTAGGACCCAGCTTTCTTGTACAAAGTGGTTGATTCGAGCATGCA
TCTAGAGGGCCCTATTCTATAGTGTCACCTAAATGCTAGAGCTCGCTGATCAGCCTCGACTGTGCCTTCT
AGTTGCCAGCCATCTGTTGTTTGCCCCTCCCCCGTGCCTTCCTTGACCCTGGAAGGTGCCACTCCCACTG
TCCTTTCCTAATAAAATGAGGAAATTGCATCGCATTGTCTGAGTAGGTGTCATTCTATTCTGGGGGGTGG
GGTGGGGCAGGACAGCAAGGGGGAGGATTGGGAAGACAATAGCAGGCATGCTGGGGATGCGGTGGGCTCT
ATGGCTTCTGAGGCGGAAAGAACCAGCTGGGGCTCTAGGGGGTATCCCC
[124 nt withheld, positions 3200-3323]
C
[91 nt withheld, positions 3325-3415]
A
[49 nt withheld, positions 3417-3465]
CCTTTGACGTTGGAGTCCACGTTCTTT
[37 nt withheld, positions 3493-3529]
ACCCTATCTCGGTCTATTCTTTTGATTTATAAGGGATTTTGCCGATTTCGGCCTATTGGTTAAAAAATGA
GCTGATTTAACAAAAATTTAACGCGAATTAATTCTGTGGAATGTGTGTCAGTTAGGGTGTGGAAAGTCCC
CAGGCTCCCCAGCAGGCAGAAGTATGCAAAGCATGCATCTCAATTAGTCAGCAACCAGGTGTGGAAAGTC
CCCAGGCTCCCCAGCAGGCAGAAGTATGCAAAGCATGCATCTCAATTAGTCAGCAACCATAGTCCCGCCC
CTAACTCCGCCCATCCCGCCCCTAACTCCGCCCAGTTCCGCCCATTCTCCGCCCCATGGCTGACTAATTT
TTTTTATTTATGCAGAGGCCGAGGCCGCCTCTGCCTCTGAGCTATTCCAGAAGTAGTGAGGAGGCTTTTT
TGGAGGCCTAGGCTTTTGCAAAAAGCTCCCGGGAGCTTGTATATCCATTTTCGGATCTGATCAAGAGACA
GGATGAGGATCGTTTCGCATGATTGAACAAGATGGATTGCACGCAGGTTCTCCGGCCGCTTGGGTGGAGA
GGCTATTCGGCTATGACTGGGCACAACAGACAATCGGCTGCTCTGATGCCGCCGTGTTCCGGCTGTCAGC
GCAGGGGCGCCCGGTTCTTTTTGTCAAGACCGACCTGTCCGGTGCCCTGAATGAACTGCAGGACGAGGCA
GCGCGGCTATCGTGGCTGGCCACGACGGGCGTTCCTTGCGCAGCTGTGCTCGACGTTGTCACTGAAGCGG
GAAGGGACTGGCTGCTATTGGGCGAAGTGCCGGGGCAGGATCTCCTGTCATCTCACCTTGCTCCTGCCGA
GAAAGTATCCATCATGGCTGATGCAATGCGGCGGCTGCATACGCTTGATCCGGCTACCTGCCCATTCGAC
CACCAAGCGAAACATCGCATCGAGCGAGCACGTACTCGGATGGAAGCCGGTCTTGTCGATCAGGATGATC
TGGACGAAGAGCATCAGGGGCTCGCGCCAGCCGAACTGTTCGCCAGGCTCAAGGCGCGCATGCCCGACGG
CGAGGATCTCGTCGTGACCCATGGCGATGCCTGCTTGCCGAATATCATGGTGGAAAATGGCCGCTTTTCT
GGATTCATCGACTGTGGCCGGCTGGGTGTGGCGGACCGCTATCAGGACATAGCGTTGGCTACCCGTGATA
TTGCTGAAGAGCTTGGCGGCGAATGGGCTGACCGCTTCCTCGTGCTTTACGGTATCGCCGCTCCCGATTC
GCAGCGCATCGCCTTCTATCGCCTTCTTGACGAGTTCTTCTGAGCGGGACTCTGGGGTTCGAAATGACCG
ACCAAGCGACGCCCAACCTGCCATCACGAGATTTCGATTCCACCGCCGCCTTCTATGAAAGGTTGGGCTT
CGGAATCGTTTTCCGGGACGCCGGCTGGATGATCCTCCAGCGCGGGGATCTCATGCTGGAGTTCTTCGCC
CACCCCAACTTGTTTATTGCAGCTTATAATGGTTACAAATAAAGCAATAGCATCACAAATTTCACAAATA
AAGCATTTTTTTCACTGCATTCTAGTTGTGGTTTGTCCAAACTCATCAATGTATCTTATCATGTCTGTAT
ACCGTCGACCTCTAGCTAGAGCTTGGCGTAATCATGGTCATAGCTGTTTCCTGTGTGAAATTGTTATCCG
CTCACAATTCCACACAACATACGAGCCGGAAGCATAAAGTGTAAAGCCTGGGGTGCCTAATGAGTGAGCT
AACTCACATTAATTGCGTTGCGCTCACTGCCCGCTTTCCAGTCGGGAAACCTGTCGTGCCAGCTGCATTA
ATGAATCGGCCAACGCGCGGGGAGAGGCGGTTTGCGTATTGGGCGCTCTTCCGCTTCCTCGCTCACTGAC
TCGCTGCGCTCGGTCGTTCGGCTGCGGCGAGCGGTATCAGCTCACTCAAAGGCGGTAATACGGTTATCCA
CAGAATCAGGGGATAACGCAGGAAAGAACATGTGAGCAAAAGGCCAGCAAAAGGCCAGGAACCGTAAAAA
GGCCGCGTTGCTGGCGTTTTTCCATAGGCTCCGCCCCCCTGACGAGCATCACAAAAATCGACGCTCAAGT
CAGAGGTGGCGAAACCCGACAGGACTATAAAGATACCAGGCGTTTCCCCCTGGAAGCTCCCTCGTGCGCT
CTCCTGTTCCGACCCTGCCGCTTACCGGATACCTGTCCGCCTTTCTCCCTTCGGGAAGCGTGGCGCTTTC
TCATAGCTCACGCTGTAGGTATCTCAGTTCGGTGTAGGTCGTTCGCTCCAAGCTGGGCTGTGTGCACAAA
CCCCCCGTTCAGCCCGACCGCTGCGCCTTATCCGGTAACTATCGTCTTGAGTCCAACCCGGTAAGACACG
ACTTATCGCCACTGGCAGCAGCCACTGGTAACAGGATTAGCAGAGCGAGGTATGTAGGCGGTGCTACAGA
GTTCTTGAAGTGGTGGCCTAACTACGGCTACACTAGAAGAACAGTATTTGGTATCTGCGCTCTGCTGAAG
CCAGTTACCTTCGGAAAAAGAGTTGGTAGCTCTTGATCCGGCAAACAAACCACCGCTGGTAGCGGTGGTT
TTTTTGTTTGCAAGCAGCAGATTACGCGCAGAAAAAAAGGATCTCAAGAAGATCCTTTGATCTTTTCTAC
GGGGTCTGACGCTCAGTGGAACGAAAACTCACGTTAAGGGATTTTGGTCATGAGATTATCAAAAAGGATC
TTCACCTAGATCCTTTTAAATTAAAAATGAAGTTTTAAATCAATCTAAAGTATATATGAGTAAACTTGGT
CTGACAGTTACCAATGCTTAATCAGTGAGGCACCTATCTCAGCGATCTGTCTATTTCGTTCATCCATAGT
TGCCTGACTCCCCGTCGTGTAGATAACTACGATACGGGAGGGCTTACCATCTGGCCCCAGTGCTGCAATG
ATACCGCGAGACCCACGCTCACCGGCTCCAGATTTATCAGCAATAAACCAGCCAGCCGGAAGGGCCGAGC
GCAGAAGTGGTCCTGCAACTTTATCCGCCTCCATCCAGTCTATTAATTGTTGCCGGGAAGCTAGAGTAAG
TAGTTCGCCAGTTAATAGTTTGCGCAACGTTGTTGCCATTGCTACAGGCATCGTGGTGTCACGCTCGTCG
TTTGGTATGGCTTCATTCAGCTCCGGTTCCCAACGATCAAGGCGAGTTACATGATCCCCCATGTTGTGCA
AAAAAGCGGTTAGCTCCTTCGGTCCTCCGATCGTTGTCAGAAGTAAGTTGGCCGCAGTGTTATCACTCAT
GGTTATGGCAGCACTGCATAATTCTCTTACTGTCATGCCATCCGTAAGATGCTTTTCTGTGACTGGTGAG
TACTCAACCAAGTCATTCTGAGAATAGTGTATGCGGCGACCGAGTTGCTCTTGCCCGGCGTCAATACGGG
ATAATACCGCGCCACATAGCAGAACTTTAAAAGTGCTCATCATTGGAAAACGTTCTTCGGGGCGAAAACT
CTCAAGGATCTTACCGCTGTTGAGATCCAGTTCGATGTAACCCACTCGTGCACCCAACTGATCTTCAGCA
TCTTTTACTTTCACCAGCGTTTCTGGGTGAGCAAAAACAGGAAGGCAAAATGCCGCAAAAAAGGGAATAA
GGGCGACACGGAAATGTTGAATACTCATACTCTTCCTTTTTCAATATTATTGAAGCATTTATCAGGGTTA
TTGTCTCATGAGCGGATACATATTTGAATGTATTTAGAAAAATAAACAAATAGGGGTTCCGCGCACATTT
CCCCGAAAAGTGCCACCTGACGTC
