>Addgene plasmid #149519 | pJJiaDEST-APEX2-GAL8 | depositor partial sequence | sequence record 296235 | sequenced by T7
NNNNNNNNNNNNNNNNNNNNNNGGNNTACAAGGNNGACGACGATAAGGGAAAGTCTTACCCAACTGTGAG
TGCTGATTACCAGGACGCCGTTGAGAAGGCGAAGAAGAAGCTCAGAGGCTTCATCGCTGAGAAGAGATGC
GCTCCTCTAATGCTCCGTTTGGCATTCCACTCTGCTGGAACCTTTGACAAGGGCACGAAGACCGGTGGAC
CCTTCGGAACCATCAAGCACCCTGCCGAACTGGCTCACAGCGCTAACAACGGTCTTGACATCGCTGTTAG
GCTTTTGGAGCCACTCAAGGCGGAGTTCCCTATTTTGAGCTACGCCGATTTCTACCAGTTGGCTGGCGTT
GTTGCCGTTGAGGTCACGGGTGGACCTAAGGTTCCATTCCACCCTGGAAGAGAGGACAAGCCTGAGCCAC
CACCAGAGGGTCGCTTGCCCGATCCCACTAAGGGTTCTGACCATTTGAGAGATGTGTTTGGCAAAGCTAT
GGGGCTTACTGACCAAGATATCGTTGCTCTATCTGGGGGTCACACTATTGGAGCTGCACACAAGGAGCGT
TCTGGATTTGAGGGTCCCTGGACCTCTAATCCTCTTATTTTCGACAACTCATACTTCACGGAGTTGTTGA
GTGGTGAGAAGGAAGGTCTCCTTCAGCTACCTTCTGACAAGGCTCTTTTGTCTGACCCTGTATTCCGCCC
TCTCGTTGACAAATATGCAGCGGACGAAGATGCCTTCTTTGCTGATTACGCTGANGCTCACCAAAAGCTT
TCCGAGCTTGGGTTTGCTGATGCCCTGCAGCTGCCTCCCCTGGAGCGCCTGACCCTGNNCCTCGAATCAA
CAAGTTTGTACAAAAAAGCAGGCTTCTTGTCCTTAAACAACCTACAGAATATCATCTATAACCCGGTAAT
CCCGTTTGTTGGCACCATTCCTGATCAGCTGGNTCCTNNNCTTTGATTGTGATACGTGGGCATGTTCCTA
NTGACGCAGANAGATTCCAGNTGGNTCTGCANNANNNNGCAGCATGAAACCTCGANCCGATGTNNNTTCA
TTTCANTNNNNTTTCAANNNNNNNGCATNNTTGC
