>Addgene plasmid #149519 | pJJiaDEST-APEX2-GAL8 | depositor partial sequence | sequence record 296236 | Sequenced by BGHR
NNGANCTATAGAATAGGGCCCTCTAGATGCATGCTCGAATCAACCACTTTGTACAAGAAAGCTGGGTCCT
ACTACCAGCTCCTTACTTCCAGTAAGTGGATGTCTCCATTAATTTCCAGCGTGTCAATACTGCTGAGCTC
TTTAAATCTGTGTTTGTACTCCAGGCTGTGTACGCCATTTACTGCAACCTTGAATTCTCTAACATCACAA
TAAATTATCATCTCAAAGTACATCCCAGGACTAAATGGGAAAGAGGTAATATTTCTCTCTTCTTCTCCCC
AGGACTCCTGAAGAAAAGAATTTCTTACAAATGCTTTAATATTCAGGCGTGGGTTCAAGTGTAGAGCAAT
ATCCTTTGATTTTCCTGCTAGTAGGTCAACATTAAAGCTTTTGGCATTTGCATTCACTTCTCCTTTAACG
ACGACAGTTCGTCCAGGGCCCATGGGGGTGTTCAACCTTGCAGCGAATGGCAGCCTCTTTGACACATAGT
TCATAGGTGGTATTTTGGTGCAAGTCAAAGTGTGATTGACAGTCGAATCTTTGCTCTTGGTGTAGACAGT
TCTGGGTGCGATTTTAGAAATGTCTCCTCCTCTATTACTAGGAAGCTGGGGCGTGCCAGACTTTGGAACA
TTTTCTCTACTTATCTCTGTCAGTTCCAGACTAGATGCTTGGGTACTTTGTAAGTCCGAGCTGAAGCTAA
AACCAATTGAGTGAATATTCACTTTGCCATAAATGCCCAGAGTGTCTATTTTCTCTGGGCCGATCCTGTG
GCCATAGAGCAGAGTATGTTTTCCATTTACAGCCACCTNNANTTTGTCCTTCAGCACCATAATCACGATC
TCAAAAGACTTTTCTCTTTTGAAAGGCGTGTCATAGGTGATCTCTTCCCGTCCCCATTTTTCATTTATCA
AGTATTGCAAACATGCAGCCGGGCCCTTTTGAACGANGANTGAAATGAANGGCCACATCGGCTCNANGTT
TCATGCTGCTGCCATNCTGCANATCCNNCNNGANNCTGNCTGCNTCACTAGGANATGCCCACGTANCNNN
ANCNANNNNNGNNCN
